>Addgene plasmid #124949 | pET_MBP-RGG-GFP-RGG | addgene full sequence | sequence record 245567 | Addgene NGS Result
ACGCCGAAACAAGCGCTCATGAGCCCGAAGTGGCGAGCCCGATCTTCCCCATCGGTGATGTCGGCGATAT
AGGCGCCAGCAACCGCACCTGTGGCGCCGGTGATGCCGGCCACGATGCGTCCGGCGTAGAGGATCGAGAT
CTCGATCCCGCGAAATTAATACGACTCACTATAGGGGAATTGTGAGCGGATAACAATTCCCCTCTAGAAA
TAATTTTGTTTAACTTTAAGAAGGAGATATACATATGAAAATCGAAGAAGGTAAACTGGTAATCTGGATT
AACGGCGATAAAGGCTATAACGGTCTCGCTGAAGTCGGTAAGAAATTCGAGAAAGATACCGGAATTAAAG
TCACCGTTGAGCATCCGGATAAACTGGAAGAGAAATTCCCACAGGTTGCGGCAACTGGCGATGGCCCTGA
CATTATCTTCTGGGCACACGACCGCTTTGGTGGCTACGCTCAATCTGGCCTGTTGGCTGAAATCACCCCG
GACAAAGCGTTCCAGGACAAGCTGTATCCGTTTACCTGGGATGCCGTACGTTACAACGGCAAGCTGATTG
CTTACCCGATCGCTGTTGAAGCGTTATCGCTGATTTATAACAAAGATCTGCTGCCGAACCCGCCAAAAAC
CTGGGAAGAGATCCCGGCGCTGGATAAAGAACTGAAAGCGAAAGGTAAGAGCGCGCTGATGTTCAACCTG
CAAGAACCGTACTTCACCTGGCCGCTGATTGCTGCTGACGGGGGTTATGCGTTCAAGTATGAAAACGGCA
AGTACGACATTAAAGACGTGGGCGTGGATAACGCTGGCGCGAAAGCGGGTCTGACCTTCCTGGTTGACCT
GATTAAAAACAAACACATGAATGCAGACACCGATTACTCCATCGCAGAAGCTGCCTTTAATAAAGGCGAA
ACAGCGATGACCATCAACGGCCCGTGGGCATGGTCCAACATCGACACCAGCAAAGTGAATTATGGTGTAA
CGGTACTGCCGACCTTCAAGGGTCAACCATCCAAACCGTTCGTTGGCGTGCTGAGCGCAGGTATTAACGC
CGCCAGTCCGAACAAAGAGCTGGCAAAAGAGTTCCTCGAAAACTATCTGCTGACTGATGAAGGTCTGGAA
GCGGTTAATAAAGACAAACCGCTGGGTGCCGTAGCGCTGAAGTCTTACGAGGAAGAGTTGGTGAAAGATC
CGCGTATTGCCGCCACTATGGAAAACGCCCAGAAAGGTGAAATCATGCCGAACATCCCGCAGATGTCCGC
TTTCTGGTATGCCGTGCGTACTGCGGTGATCAACGCCGCCAGCGGTCGTCAGACTGTCGATGAAGCCCTG
AAAGACGCGCAGACTAATTCGAGCTCGAACAACAACAACAATAACAATAACAACAACCTCGGAGAGAACC
TGTATTTTCAGGGTGGTATGGAATCCAATCAATCCAATAACGGTGGCTCGGGTAATGCCGCTCTGAATCG
TGGTGGCCGCTACGTGCCGCCGCATCTGCGTGGTGGCGATGGTGGTGCAGCAGCAGCTGCATCTGCTGGC
GGTGATGACCGTCGCGGCGGTGCGGGCGGTGGCGGTTATCGTCGCGGCGGTGGCAATAGTGGTGGCGGTG
GCGGTGGCGGTTATGATCGTGGTTACAATGACAACCGTGATGACCGCGATAACCGTGGCGGTTCCGGCGG
TTACGGTCGTGATCGTAATTATGAAGACCGTGGTTACAACGGCGGTGGCGGTGGCGGTGGCAATCGTGGC
TATAACAATAACCGTGGTGGCGGTGGCGGTGGCTACAATCGCCAGGATCGTGGTGACGGTGGCAGCTCTA
ACTTTTCGCGCGGTGGCTATAATAACCGTGATGAAGGCAGCGACAACCGCGGTAGTGGCCGTTCCTACAA
TAACGATCGTCGCGACAATGGTGGCGATGGCGAATTCTTAGTACCTCGCGGGTCAATGGTGAGCAAGGGC
GAGGAGCTGTTCACCGGGGTGGTGCCCATCCTGGTCGAGCTGGACGGCGACGTAAACGGCCACAAGTTCA
GCGTGTCCGGCGAGGGCGAGGGCGATGCCACCTACGGCAAGCTGACCCTGAAGTTCATCTGCACCACCGG
CAAGCTGCCCGTGCCCTGGCCCACCCTCGTGACCACCCTGACCTACGGCGTGCAGTGCTTCAGCCGCTAC
CCCGACCACATGAAGCAGCACGACTTCTTCAAGTCCGCCATGCCCGAAGGCTACGTCCAGGAGCGCACCA
TCTTCTTCAAGGACGACGGCAACTACAAGACCCGCGCCGAGGTGAAGTTCGAGGGCGACACCCTGGTGAA
CCGCATCGAGCTGAAGGGCATCGACTTCAAGGAGGACGGCAACATCCTGGGGCACAAGCTGGAGTACAAC
TACAACAGCCACAACGTCTATATCATGGCCGACAAGCAGAAGAACGGCATCAAGGTGAACTTCAAGATCC
GCCACAACATCGAGGACGGCAGCGTGCAGCTCGCCGACCACTACCAGCAGAACACCCCCATCGGCGACGG
CCCCGTGCTGCTGCCCGACAACCACTACCTGAGCACCCAGTCCGCCCTGAGCAAAGACCCCAACGAGAAG
CGCGATCACATGGTCCTGCTGGAGTTCGTGACCGCCGCCGGGATCACTCTCGGCATGGACGAGCTGTACA
AGGAATTCTTAGTACCTCGCGGGTCAATGGAATCCAATCAATCCAATAACGGTGGCTCGGGTAATGCCGC
TCTGAATCGTGGTGGCCGCTACGTGCCGCCGCATCTGCGTGGTGGCGATGGTGGTGCAGCAGCAGCTGCA
TCTGCTGGCGGTGATGACCGTCGCGGCGGTGCGGGCGGTGGCGGTTATCGTCGCGGCGGTGGCAATAGTG
GTGGCGGTGGCGGTGGCGGTTATGATCGTGGTTACAATGACAACCGTGATGACCGCGATAACCGTGGCGG
TTCCGGCGGTTACGGTCGTGATCGTAATTATGAAGACCGTGGTTACAACGGCGGTGGCGGTGGCGGTGGC
AATCGTGGCTATAACAATAACCGTGGTGGCGGTGGCGGTGGCTACAATCGCCAGGATCGTGGTGACGGTG
GCAGCTCTAACTTTTCGCGCGGTGGCTATAATAACCGTGATGAAGGCAGCGACAACCGCGGTAGTGGCCG
TTCCTACAATAACGATCGTCGCGACAATGGTGGCGATGGCCTCGAGCACCACCACCACCACCACTGAGAT
CCGGCTGCTAACAAAGCCCGAAAGGAAGCTGAGTTGGCTGCTGCCACCGCTGAGCAATAACTAGCATAAC
CCCTTGGGGCCTCTAAACGGGTCTTGAGGGGTTTTTTGCTGAAAGGAGGAACTATATCCGGATTGGCGAA
TGGG
[124 nt withheld, positions 3365-3488]
C
[91 nt withheld, positions 3490-3580]
A
[49 nt withheld, positions 3582-3630]
CCTTTGACGTTGGAGTCCACGTTCTTT
[37 nt withheld, positions 3658-3694]
ACCCTATCTCGGTCTATTCTTTTGATTTATAAGGGATTTTGCCGATTTCGGCCTATTGGTTAAAAAATGA
GCTGATTTAACAAAAATTTAACGCGAATTTTAACAAAATATTAACGCTTACAATTTAGGTGGCACTTTTC
GGGGTACCCAGGTGGCACTTTTCGGGGAAATGTGCGCGGAACCCCTATTTGTTTATTTTTCTAAATACAT
TCAAATATGTATCCGCTCATGAATTAATTCTTAGAAAAACTCATCGAGCATCAAATGAAACTGCAATTTA
TTCATATCAGGATTATCAATACCATATTTTTGAAAAAGCCGTTTCTGTAATGAAGGAGAAAACTCACCGA
GGCAGTTCCATAGGATGGCAAGATCCTGGTATCGGTCTGCGATTCCGACTCGTCCAACATCAATACAACC
TATTAATTTCCCCTCGTCAAAAATAAGGTTATCAAGTGAGAAATCACCATGAGTGACGACTGAATCCGGT
GAGAATGGCAAAAGTTTATGCATTTCTTTCCAGACTTGTTCAACAGGCCAGCCATTACGCTCGTCATCAA
AATCACTCGCATCAACCAAACCGTTATTCATTCGTGATTGCGCCTGAGCGAGACGAAATACGCGATCGCT
GTTAAAAGGACAATTACAAACAGGAATCGAATGCAACCGGCGCAGGAACACTGCCAGCGCATCAACAATA
TTTTCACCTGAATCAGGATATTCTTCTAATACCTGGAATGCTGTTTTCCCGGGGATCGCAGTGGTGAGTA
ACCATGCATCATCAGGAGTACGGATAAAATGCTTGATGGTCGGAAGAGGCATAAATTCCGTCAGCCAGTT
TAGTCTGACCATCTCATCTGTAACATCATTGGCAACGCTACCTTTGCCATGTTTCAGAAACAACTCTGGC
GCATCGGGCTTCCCATACAATCGATAGATTGTCGCACCTGATTGCCCGACATTATCGCGAGCCCATTTAT
ACCCATATAAATCAGCATCCATGTTGGAATTTAATCGCGGCCTAGAGCAAGACGTTTCCCGTTGAATATG
GCTCATAACACCCCTTGTATTACTGTTTATGTAAGCAGACAGTTTTATTGTTCATGACCAAAATCCCTTA
ACGTGACCTAGGTCATGACCAAAATCCCTTAACGTGAGTTTTCGTTCCACTGAGCGTCAGACCCCGTAGA
AAAGATCAAAGGATCTTCTTGAGATCCTTTTTTTCTGCGCGTAATCTGCTGCTTGCAAACAAAAAAACCA
CCGCTACCAGCGGTGGTTTGTTTGCCGGATCAAGAGCTACCAACTCTTTTTCCGAAGGTAACTGGCTTCA
GCAGAGCGCAGATACCAAATACTGTTCTTCTAGTGTAGCCGTAGTTAGGCCACCACTTCAAGAACTCTGT
AGCACCGCCTACATACCTCGCTCTGCTAATCCTGTTACCAGTGGCTGCTGCCAGTGGCGATAAGTCGTGT
CTTACCGGGTTGGACTCAAGACGATAGTTACCGGATAAGGCGCAGCGGTCGGGCTGAACGGGGGGTTCGT
GCACACAGCCCAGCTTGGAGCGAACGACCTACACCGAACTGAGATACCTACAGCGTGAGCTATGAGAAAG
CGCCACGCTTCCCGAAGGGAGAAAGGCGGACAGGTATCCGGTAAGCGGCAGGGTCGGAACAGGAGAGCGC
ACGAGGGAGCTTCCAGGGGGAAACGCCTGGTATCTTTATAGTCCTGTCGGGTTTCGCCACCTCTGACTTG
AGCGTCGATTTTTGTGATGCTCGTCAGGGGGGCGGAGCCTATGGAAAAACGCCAGCAACGCGGCCTTTTT
ACGGTTCCTGGCCTTTTGCTGGCCTTTTGCTCACATGTTCTTTCCTGCGTTATCCCCTGATTCTGTGGAT
AACCGTATTACCGCCTTTGAGTGAGCTGATACCGCTCGCCGCAGCCGAACGACCGAGCGCAGCGAGTCAG
TGAGCGAGGAAGCGGAAGAGCGCCATAATCCATGATAAAGAAGACAGTCATAAGTGCGGCGACGATAGTC
ATGCCCCGCGCCCACCGGAAGGAGCTGACTGGGTTGAAGGCTCTCAAGGGCATCGGTCGAGATCCCGGTG
CCTAATGAGTGAGCTAACTTACATTAATTGCGTTGCGCTCACTGCCCGCTTTCCAGTCGGGAAACCTGTC
GTGCCAGCTGCATTAATGAATCGGCCAACGCGCGGGGAGAGGCGGTTTGCGTATTGGGCGCCAGGGTGGT
TTTTCTTTTCACCAGTGAGACGGGCAACAGCTGATTGCCCTTCACCGCCTGGCCCTGAGAGAGTTGCAGC
AAGCGGTCCACGCTGGTTTGCCCCAGCAGGCGAAAATCCTGTTTGATGGTGGTTAACGGCGGGATATAAC
ATGAGCTGTCTTCGGTATCGTCGTATCCCACTACCGAGATATCCGCACCAACGCGCAGCCCGGACTCGGT
AATGGCGCGCATTGCGCCCAGCGCCATCTGATCGTTGGCAACCAGCATCGCAGTGGGAACGATGCCCTCA
TTCAGCATTTGCATGGTTTGTTGAAAACCGGACATGGCACTCCAGTCGCCTTCCCGTTCCGCTATCGGCT
GAATTTGATTGCGAGTGAGATATTTATGCCAGCCAGCCAGACGCAGACGCGCCGAGACAGAACTTAATGG
GCCCGCTAACAGCGCGATTTGCTGGTGACCCAATGCGACCAGATGCTCCACGCCCAGTCGCGTACCGTCT
TCATGGGAGAAAATAATACTGTTGATGGGTGTCTGGTCAGAGACATCAAGAAATAACGCCGGAACATTAG
TGCAGGCAGCTTCCACAGCAATGGCATCCTGGTCATCCAGCGGATAGTTAATGATCAGCCCACTGACGCG
TTGCGCGAGAAGATTGTGCACCGCCGCTTTACAGGCTTCGACGCCGCTTCGTTCTACCATCGACACCACC
ACGCTGGCACCCAGTTGATCGGCGCGAGATTTAATCGCCGCGACAATTTGCGACGGCGCGTGCAGGGCCA
GACTGGAGGTGGCAACGCCAATCAGCAACGACTGTTTGCCCGCCAGTTGTTGTGCCACGCGGTTGGGAAT
GTAATTCAGCTCCGCCATCGCCGCTTCCACTTTTTCCCGCGTTTTCGCAGAAACGTGGCTGGCCTGGTTC
ACCACGCGGGAAACGGTCTGATAAGAGACACCGGCATACTCTGCGACATCGTATAACGTTACTGGTTTCA
CATTCACCACCCTGAATTGACTCTCTTCCGGGCGCTATCATGCCATACCGCGAAAGGTTTTGCGCCATTC
GATGGTGTCCGGGATCTCGACGCTCTCCCTTATGCGACTCCTGCATTAGGAAGCAGCCCAGTAGTAGGTT
GAGGCCGTTGAGCACCGCCGCCGCAAGGAATGGTGCATGCAAGGAGATGGCGCCCAACAGTCCCCCGGCC
ACGGGGCCTGCCACCATACCC
Features (pLannotate 1.2.2; 20 found; start..end, strand, type, name):
    157..175     +  promoter       T7 promoter: promoter for bacteriophage T7 RNA polymerase
    176..200     +  protein_bind   lac operator: The lac repressor binds to the lac operator to inhibit transcription in E. coli. This inhibition can be relieved by adding lactose or isopropyl-β-D-thiogalactopyranoside (IPTG). lac repressor encoded by lacI
    215..237     +  RBS            RBS: efficient ribosome binding site from bacteriophage T7 gene 10 (Olins and Rangwala, 1989)
    245..1345    +  CDS            MBP: maltose binding protein from E. coli; malE (mutated); This version of the gene does not encode a signal sequence, so MBP will remain in the cytosol.
   1397..1413    +  CDS            TEV site (fragment): tobacco etch virus (TEV) protease recognition and cleavage site
   1418..1924    +  CDS            laf-1 (fragment): DDX3_CAEEL - Experimental evidence at protein level: Swiss-Prot protein existence level 1. Multifunctional ATP-dependent RNA helicase (PubMed:27546789). Plays a role in RNA remodeling, but is not required for RNA unwinding (PubMed:27546789). Binds to RNA in a concentration-dependent manner to stimulate annealing between two complementary strands of RNA (PubMed:26015579, PubMed:27546789). This process is also dependent upon ATP; ATP reduces binding to RNA and subsequently diminishes RNA annealing (PubMed:27546789). Involved in many cellular processes, which do not necessarily require its ATPase
   1946..2662    +  CDS            EGFP: EGFP is a basic (constitutively fluorescent) green fluorescent protein published in 1996, derived from Aequorea victoria. It is reported to be a rapidly-maturing weak dimer with moderate acid sensitivity.
   2687..3190    +  CDS            laf-1 (fragment): DDX3_CAEEL - Experimental evidence at protein level: Swiss-Prot protein existence level 1. Multifunctional ATP-dependent RNA helicase (PubMed:27546789). Plays a role in RNA remodeling, but is not required for RNA unwinding (PubMed:27546789). Binds to RNA in a concentration-dependent manner to stimulate annealing between two complementary strands of RNA (PubMed:26015579, PubMed:27546789). This process is also dependent upon ATP; ATP reduces binding to RNA and subsequently diminishes RNA annealing (PubMed:27546789). Involved in many cellular processes, which do not necessarily require its ATPase
   3197..3214    +  CDS            9xHis (fragment): 9xHis affinity tag
   3224..3273    +  CDS            SET1 (fragment): solubility-enhancement tag derived from T7 phage gene 10B
   3281..3328    +  terminator     T7 terminator: transcription terminator for bacteriophage T7 RNA polymerase
   3365..3793    +  rep_origin     f1 ori (sequence partly withheld): f1 bacteriophage origin of replication; arrow indicates direction of (+) strand synthesis
   3869..3926    +  promoter       AmpR promoter (fragment): bla
   3935..4750    -  CDS            KanR: aminoglycoside phosphotransferase; aph(3')-Ia; confers resistance to kanamycin in bacteria or G418 (Geneticin®) in eukaryotes
   4903..5491    +  rep_origin     ori: high-copy-number ColE1/pMB1/pBR322/pUC origin of replication
   5685..5784    -  CDS            TcR (fragment): tetracycline efflux protein; tet; confers resistance to tetracycline
   5799..5820    -  protein_bind   CAP binding site: CAP binding activates transcription in the presence of cAMP. E. coli catabolite activator protein
   5833..6915    -  CDS            lacI: lac repressor; lacI; The lac repressor binds to the lac operator to inhibit transcription in E. coli. This inhibition can be relieved by adding lactose or isopropyl-β-D-thiogalactopyranoside (IPTG).
   6916..6993    -  promoter       lacI promoter: lacI
   7001..135     -  CDS            TcR (fragment) (across the origin): tetracycline efflux protein; tet; confers resistance to tetracycline
