[The description below was written by a language model from this plasmid's Addgene catalogue record and pLannotate feature annotations shown in this document.]
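Description:
pET_MBP-RGG-GFP-RGG is a 7,145 bp bacterial expression plasmid built on a pET backbone for IPTG-inducible production of a recombinant fusion protein in E. coli. It replicates from a high-copy ColE1/pMB1-type origin, also carries an f1 phage origin, and is selected with kanamycin through an aph(3')-Ia aminoglycoside phosphotransferase gene. A lacI gene with its own promoter supplies lac repressor. Short fragments annotated as tetracycline resistance sequence, a CAP binding site and a partial AmpR promoter look like backbone remnants rather than functional elements.

The expression cassette consists of a T7 promoter followed by a lac operator and the T7 gene 10 ribosome binding site, so transcription needs a host that supplies T7 RNA polymerase and is held off by lac repressor until induction. The open reading frame begins with cytosolic maltose binding protein (lacking a signal sequence), followed by a TEV protease recognition site (annotated as a fragment). Next come a fragment of C. elegans laf-1 corresponding to its RGG domain, EGFP, a second copy of the RGG fragment and a C-terminal His tag, ahead of the T7 terminator. A short stretch annotated as a solubility-tag fragment lies between the His tag and the terminator, and the record does not indicate whether it is translated.

In this design MBP would act as a removable N-terminal fusion partner, with TEV cleavage expected to release the tandem RGG-GFP-RGG protein. The His tag allows affinity purification, and EGFP provides a fluorescent readout. The associated publication concerns controllable protein phase separation and the assembly of responsive membraneless organelles, consistent with using this protein as a fluorescent, protease-triggerable phase-separating scaffold.
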