Addgene plasmid #124949: pET_MBP-RGG-GFP-RGG
Purpose: Expression of MBP-RGG-GFP-RGG
Depositing lab: Matthew Good & Daniel Hammer & Benjamin Schuster. Depositing organization: University of Pennsylvania. Publication: Controllable protein phase separation and modular recruitment to form responsive membraneless organelles. Schuster BS, Reed EH, Parthasarathy R, Jahnke CN, Caldwell RM, Bermudez JG, Ramage H, Good MC, Hammer DA. Nat Commun. 2018 Jul 30;9(1):2985. doi: 10.1038/s41467-018-05403-1. PubMed 30061688.
Backbone
  Vector backbone: pET
  Vector type: Bacterial Expression
Growth in bacteria
  Bacterial resistance: Kanamycin, 50 μg/mL
  Growth temperature: 37°C
  Growth strain: DH5alpha
  Copy number: High Copy
Gene/Insert
  Gene/Insert name: MBP-RGG-GFP-RGG (using LAF-1 RGG domain)
  Species: C. elegans (nematode)
  Entrez Gene: laf-1 (a.k.a. CELE_Y71H2AM.19)
  Tag / fusion protein: MBP (N terminal on insert); EGFP; His (C terminal on insert)
  Cloning method: Gibson Cloning
Terms and licenses: Academic/Nonprofit Terms; Industry Terms: Not Available to Industry
How to cite: pET_MBP-RGG-GFP-RGG was a gift from Matthew Good & Daniel Hammer & Benjamin Schuster (Addgene plasmid # 124949 ; http://n2t.net/addgene:124949 ; RRID:Addgene_124949)
